Addgene plasmid #244508: R989-X68-566
Purpose: Bacterial protein expression of His6-MBP-tev-Hs.KRAS4b(1-169) Q61P
Depositing lab: Dominic Esposito. Depositing organization: Frederick National Laboratory.
Backbone
  Vector backbone: pDest-566
  Backbone size w/o insert (bp): 6800
  Vector type: Bacterial Expression
Growth in bacteria
  Bacterial resistance: Ampicillin, 100 μg/mL
  Growth temperature: 37°C
  Growth strain: DH5alpha
  Copy number: High Copy
Gene/Insert
  Gene/Insert name: His6-MBP-tev-Hs.KRAS4b(1-169) Q61P
  Species: H. sapiens (human)
  Entrez Gene: KRAS (a.k.a. 'C-K-RAS, C-K-RAS, CFC2, K-RAS2A, K-RAS2B, K-RAS4A, K-RAS4B, K-Ras, K-Ras 2, KI-RAS, KRAS1, KRAS2, NS, NS3, OES, RALD, RASK2, c-Ki-ras, c-Ki-ras2)
  Tag / fusion protein: His6-MBP (N terminal on insert)
  Cloning method: Gateway Cloning
Terms and licenses: Academic/Nonprofit Terms; Industry Terms: Not Available to Industry
How to cite: R989-X68-566 was a gift from Dominic Esposito (Addgene plasmid # 244508 ; http://n2t.net/addgene:244508 ; RRID:Addgene_244508)
