[The description below was written by a language model from this plasmid's Addgene catalogue record and pLannotate feature annotations shown in this document.]
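Description:
R989-X68-566 is a bacterial expression plasmid built on the pDest-566 Gateway destination backbone for producing a human KRAS4b fragment in E. coli as a cleavable fusion protein. The sequenced record is about 7.3 kb. It carries a ColE1/pMB1-type origin together with the pBR322 bom region and a rop gene, an f1 phage origin, and an ampicillin resistance gene (β-lactamase) for selection. The catalogue lists it as high copy, although rop is normally associated with reduced copy number. Short tetracycline-resistance fragments in the table appear to be non-functional remnants of the parental backbone.

Expression is driven by a T7 promoter with an adjacent lac operator and the T7 gene 10 ribosome binding site. A plasmid-borne lacI gene supplies repressor, so transcription is held off until IPTG induction in a host that provides T7 RNA polymerase. The open reading frame begins with a His6 tag followed by a signal-sequence-free maltose binding protein, which stays cytosolic and commonly aids solubility and affinity purification. After the attB1 scar left by Gateway recombination comes a TEV protease recognition site and then KRAS4b residues 1–169. This is the G-domain without the C-terminal hypervariable region, and it carries the Q61P substitution according to the catalogue entry (the feature table does not annotate the mutation itself). The insert ends before attB2. A further His-tag annotation downstream of attB2 appears to be backbone sequence lying outside the intended fusion. rrnB T1/T2 and T7 terminators follow the cassette.

The arrangement allows affinity capture of the fusion through the His6 or MBP tag and removal of both tags with TEV protease to release the KRAS fragment. The record states the purpose only as bacterial expression of this mutant protein.
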