Features (pLannotate 1.2.2; 27 found; start..end, strand, type, name):
      2..20      +  promoter       T7 promoter: promoter for bacteriophage T7 RNA polymerase
     21..45      +  protein_bind   lac operator: The lac repressor binds to the lac operator to inhibit transcription in E. coli. This inhibition can be relieved by adding lactose or isopropyl-β-D-thiogalactopyranoside (IPTG). lac repressor encoded by lacI
     60..82      +  RBS            RBS: efficient ribosome binding site from bacteriophage T7 gene 10 (Olins and Rangwala, 1989)
     99..116     +  CDS            7xHis (fragment): 6xHis affinity tag
    120..1217    +  CDS            MBP: maltose binding protein from E. coli; malE (mutated); This version of the gene does not encode a signal sequence, so MBP will remain in the cytosol.
   1237..1254    +  protein_bind   attB1 (fragment): mutant version of attB; core recombination site for the Gateway® BP reaction BP Clonase™
   1260..1276    +  CDS            TEV site (fragment): tobacco etch virus (TEV) protease recognition and cleavage site
   1281..1787    +  CDS            K-Ras (fragment): human small GTPase proto-oncoprotein
   1795..1812    -  protein_bind   attB2 (fragment): mutant version of attB; core recombination site for the Gateway® BP reaction BP Clonase™
   1912..1929    +  CDS            9xHis (fragment): 9xHis affinity tag
   1976..2091    +  ncRNA          5S rRNA: Accession: RF00001 - 5S ribosomal RNA
   2095..2181    +  terminator     rrnB T1 terminator: Escherichia coli rrnB; transcription terminator T1 from the E. coli rrnB gene
   2273..2300    +  terminator     rrnB T2 terminator: transcription terminator T2 from the E. coli rrnB gene
   2319..2358    +  promoter       AmpR promoter (fragment): bla
   2368..2415    +  terminator     T7 terminator: transcription terminator for bacteriophage T7 RNA polymerase
   2452..2907    +  rep_origin     f1 ori (sequence partly withheld): f1 bacteriophage origin of replication; arrow indicates direction of (+) strand synthesis
   3022..3882    -  CDS            AmpR: β-lactamase; bla; confers resistance to ampicillin, carbenicillin, and related antibiotics
   3883..3975    -  promoter       AmpR promoter: bla
   4056..4644    +  rep_origin     ori: high-copy-number ColE1/pMB1/pBR322/pUC origin of replication
   4830..4969    -  misc_feature   bom: basis of mobility region from pBR322
   5071..5262    -  CDS            rop: Rop protein, which maintains plasmids at low copy number; rop
   5279..5659    +  CDS            YPB1_ECOLX: Protein predicted: Swiss-Prot protein existence level 4. From Escherichia coli.
   5721..5785    -  CDS            TcR (fragment): tetracycline efflux protein; tet; confers resistance to tetracycline
   5800..5821    -  protein_bind   CAP binding site: CAP binding activates transcription in the presence of cAMP. E. coli catabolite activator protein
   5834..6916    -  CDS            lacI: lac repressor; lacI; The lac repressor binds to the lac operator to inhibit transcription in E. coli. This inhibition can be relieved by adding lactose or isopropyl-β-D-thiogalactopyranoside (IPTG).
   6917..6994    -  promoter       lacI promoter: lacI
   7002..7281    -  CDS            TcR (fragment): tetracycline efflux protein; tet; confers resistance to tetracycline
>Addgene plasmid #244508 | R989-X68-566 | addgene full sequence | sequence record 488766 | Addgene NGS Result
TTAATACGACTCACTATAGGGGAATTGTGAGCGGATAACAATTCCCCTCTAGAAATAATTTTGTTTAACT
TTAAGAAGGAGATATACATATGAGATCCCATCACCATCACCATCACGGCAAAATCGAAGAAGGTAAACTG
GTAATCTGGATTAACGGCGATAAAGGCTATAACGGTCTCGCTGAAGTCGGTAAGAAATTCGAGAAAGATA
CCGGAATTAAAGTCACCGTTGAGCATCCGGATAAACTGGAAGAGAAATTCCCACAGGTTGCGGCAACTGG
CGATGGCCCTGACATTATCTTCTGGGCACACGACCGCTTTGGTGGCTACGCTCAATCTGGCCTGTTGGCT
GAAATCACCCCGGACAAAGCGTTCCAGGACAAGCTGTATCCGTTTACCTGGGATGCCGTACGTTACAACG
GCAAGCTGATTGCTTACCCGATCGCTGTTGAAGCGTTATCGCTGATTTATAACAAAGATCTGCTGCCGAA
CCCGCCAAAAACCTGGGAAGAGATCCCGGCGCTGGATAAAGAACTGAAAGCGAAAGGTAAGAGCGCGCTG
ATGTTCAACCTGCAAGAACCGTACTTCACCTGGCCGCTGATTGCTGCTGACGGGGGTTATGCGTTCAAGT
ATGAAAACGGCAAGTACGACATTAAAGACGTGGGCGTGGATAACGCTGGCGCGAAAGCGGGTCTGACCTT
CCTGGTTGACCTGATTAAAAACAAACACATGAATGCAGACACCGATTACTCCATCGCAGAAGCTGCCTTT
AATAAAGGCGAAACAGCGATGACCATCAACGGCCCGTGGGCATGGTCCAACATCGACACCAGCAAAGTGA
ATTATGGTGTAACGGTACTGCCGACCTTCAAGGGTCAACCATCCAAACCGTTCGTTGGCGTGCTGAGCGC
AGGTATTAACGCCGCCAGTCCGAACAAAGAGCTGGCAAAAGAGTTCCTCGAAAACTATCTGCTGACTGAT
GAAGGTCTGGAAGCGGTTAATAAAGACAAACCGCTGGGTGCCGTAGCGCTGAAGTCTTACGAGGAAGAGT
TGGCGAAAGATCCACGTATTGCCGCCACCATGGAAAACGCCCAGAAAGGTGAAATCATGCCGAACATCCC
GCAGATGTCCGCTTTCTGGTATGCCGTGCGTACTGCGGTGATCAACGCCGCCAGCGGTCGTCAGACTGTC
GATGAAGCCCTGAAAGACGCGCAGACTAATTCGGGATCTGATATCACAAGTTTGTACAAAAAAGTTGGCG
AAAACCTGTACTTCCAAGGCATGACTGAATATAAACTTGTGGTAGTTGGAGCTGGTGGCGTAGGCAAGAG
TGCCTTGACGATACAGCTAATTCAGAATCATTTTGTGGACGAATATGATCCAACAATAGAGGATTCCTAC
AGGAAGCAAGTAGTAATTGATGGAGAAACCTGTCTCTTGGATATTCTCGACACAGCAGGTCCAGAGGAGT
ACAGTGCAATGAGGGACCAGTACATGAGGACTGGGGAGGGCTTTCTTTGTGTATTTGCCATAAATAATAC
TAAATCATTTGAAGATATTCACCATTATAGAGAACAAATTAAAAGAGTTAAGGACTCTGAAGATGTACCT
ATGGTCCTAGTAGGAAATAAATGTGATTTGCCTTCTAGAACAGTAGACACAAAACAGGCTCAGGACTTAG
CAAGAAGTTATGGAATTCCTTTTATTGAAACATCAGCAAAGACAAGACAGGGTGTTGATGATGCCTTCTA
TACATTAGTTCGAGAAATTCGAAAACATAAAGAAAAGTAATCAACTTTCTTGTACAAAGTGGTGATATCG
CTAGCTAGATAGCTAGAAGCTTGCGGCCGCACAGCTGTATACACGTGCAAGCCAGCCAGAACTCGCTCCT
GAAGACCCAGAGGATCTCGAGCACCACCACCACCACCACTAATGTTAATTAAGTTGGGCGTTCCTAGGCT
GATAAAACAGAATTTGCCTGGCGGCAGTAGCGCGGTGGTCCCACCTGACCCCATGCCGAACTCAGAAGTG
AAACGCCGTAGCGCCGATGGTAGTGTGGGGTCTCCCCATGCGAGAGTAGGGAACTGCCAGGCATCAAATA
AAACGAAAGGCTCAGTCGAAAGACTGGGCCTTTCGTTTTATCTGTTGTTTGTCGGTGAACGCTCTCCTGA
GTAGGACAAATCCGCCGGGAGCGGATTTGAACGTTGCGAAGCAACGGCCCGGAGGGTGGCGGGCAGGACG
CCCGCCATAAACTGCCAGGCATCAAATTAAGCAGAAGGCCATCCTGACGGATGGCCTTTTTGCGTTTCTA
CAAACTCTTTTGTTTATTTTTCTAAATACATTCAAATATGTATCCGCTGAGCAATAACTAGCATAACCCC
TTGGGGCCTCTAAACGGGTCTTGAGGGGTTTTTTGCTGAAAGGAGGAACTATATCCGGATTGGCGAATGG
G
[124 nt withheld, positions 2452-2575]
C
[91 nt withheld, positions 2577-2667]
A
[49 nt withheld, positions 2669-2717]
CCTTTGACGTTGGAGTCCACGTTCTTT
[37 nt withheld, positions 2745-2781]
ACCCTATCTCGGTCTATTCTTTTGATTTATAAGGGATTTTGCCGATTTCGGCCTATTGGTTAAAAAATGA
GCTGATTTAACAAAAATTTAACGCGAATTTTAACAAAATATTAACGTTTACAATTTCTGGCGGCACGATG
GCATGAGATTATCAAAAAGGATCTTCACCTAGATCCTTTTAAATTAAAAATGAAGTTTTAAATCAATCTA
AAGTATATATGAGTAAACTTGGTCTGACAGTTACCAATGCTTAATCAGTGAGGCACCTATCTCAGCGATC
TGTCTATTTCGTTCATCCATAGTTGCCTGACTCCCCGTCGTGTAGATAACTACGATACGGGAGGGCTTAC
CATCTGGCCCCAGTGCTGCAATGATACCGCGAGACCCACGCTCACCGGCTCCAGATTTATCAGCAATAAA
CCAGCCAGCCGGAAGGGCCGAGCGCAGAAGTGGTCCTGCAACTTTATCCGCCTCCATCCAGTCTATTAAT
TGTTGCCGGGAAGCTAGAGTAAGTAGTTCGCCAGTTAATAGTTTGCGCAACGTTGTTGCCATTGCTACAG
GCATCGTGGTGTCACGCTCGTCGTTTGGTATGGCTTCATTCAGCTCCGGTTCCCAACGATCAAGGCGAGT
TACATGATCCCCCATGTTGTGCAAAAAAGCGGTTAGCTCCTTCGGTCCTCCGATCGTTGTCAGAAGTAAG
TTGGCCGCAGTGTTATCACTCATGGTTATGGCAGCACTGCATAATTCTCTTACTGTCATGCCATCCGTAA
GATGCTTTTCTGTGACTGGTGAGTACTCAACCAAGTCATTCTGAGAATAGTGTATGCGGCGACCGAGTTG
CTCTTGCCCGGCGTCAATACGGGATAATACCGCGCCACATAGCAGAACTTTAAAAGTGCTCATCATTGGA
AAACGTTCTTCGGGGCGAAAACTCTCAAGGATCTTACCGCTGTTGAGATCCAGTTCGATGTAACCCACTC
GTGCACCCAACTGATCTTCAGCATCTTTTACTTTCACCAGCGTTTCTGGGTGAGCAAAAACAGGAAGGCA
AAATGCCGCAAAAAAGGGAATAAGGGCGACACGGAAATGTTGAATACTCATACTCTTCCTTTTTCAATCA
TGATTGAAGCATTTATCAGGGTTATTGTCTCATGAGCGGATACATATTTGAATGTATTTAGAAAAATAAA
CAAATAGGTCATGACCAAAATCCCTTAACGTGAGTTTTCGTTCCACTGAGCGTCAGACCCCGTAGAAAAG
ATCAAAGGATCTTCTTGAGATCCTTTTTTTCTGCGCGTAATCTGCTGCTTGCAAACAAAAAAACCACCGC
TACCAGCGGTGGTTTGTTTGCCGGATCAAGAGCTACCAACTCTTTTTCCGAAGGTAACTGGCTTCAGCAG
AGCGCAGATACCAAATACTGTCCTTCTAGTGTAGCCGTAGTTAGGCCACCACTTCAAGAACTCTGTAGCA
CCGCCTACATACCTCGCTCTGCTAATCCTGTTACCAGTGGCTGCTGCCAGTGGCGATAAGTCGTGTCTTA
CCGGGTTGGACTCAAGACGATAGTTACCGGATAAGGCGCAGCGGTCGGGCTGAACGGGGGGTTCGTGCAC
ACAGCCCAGCTTGGAGCGAACGACCTACACCGAACTGAGATACCTACAGCGTGAGCTATGAGAAAGCGCC
ACGCTTCCCGAAGGGAGAAAGGCGGACAGGTATCCGGTAAGCGGCAGGGTCGGAACAGGAGAGCGCACGA
GGGAGCTTCCAGGGGGAAACGCCTGGTATCTTTATAGTCCTGTCGGGTTTCGCCACCTCTGACTTGAGCG
TCGATTTTTGTGATGCTCGTCAGGGGGGCGGAGCCTATGGAAAAACGCCAGCAACGCGGCCTTTTTACGG
TTCCTGGCCTTTTGCTGGCCTTTTGCTCACATGTTCTTTCCTGCGTTATCCCCTGATTCTGTGGATAACC
GTATTACCGCCTTTGAGTGAGCTGATACCGCTCGCCGCAGCCGAACGACCGAGCGCAGCGAGTCAGTGAG
CGAGGAAGCGGAAGAGCGCCTGATGCGGTATTTTCTCCTTACGCATCTGTGCGGTATTTCACACCGCAAT
GGTGCACTCTCAGTACAATCTGCTCTGATGCCGCATAGTTAAGCCAGTATACACTCCGCTATCGCTACGT
GACTGGGTCATGGCTGCGCCCCGACACCCGCCAACACCCGCTGACGCGCCCTGACGGGCTTGTCTGCTCC
CGGCATCCGCTTACAGACAAGCTGTGACCGTCTCCGGGAGCTGCATGTGTCAGAGGTTTTCACCGTCATC
ACCGAAACGCGCGAGGCAGCTGCGGTAAAGCTCATCAGCGTGGTCGTGAAGCGATTCACAGATGTCTGCC
TGTTCATCCGCGTCCAGCTCGTTGAGTTTCTCCAGAAGCGTTAATGTCTGGCTTCTGATAAAGCGGGCCA
TGTTAAGGGCGGTTTTTTCCTGTTTGGTCACTGATGCCTCCGTGTAAGGGGGATTTCTGTTCATGGGGGT
AATGATACCGATGAAACGAGAGAGGATGCTCACGATACGGGTTACTGATGATGAACATGCCCGGTTACTG
GAACGTTGTGAGGGTAAACAACTGGCGGTATGGATGCGGCGGGACCAGAGAAAAATCACTCAGGGTCAAT
GCCAGCGCTTCGTTAATACAGATGTAGGTGTTCCACAGGGTAGCCAGCAGCATCCTGCGATGCAGATCCG
GAACATAATGGTGCAGGGCGCTGACTTCCGCGTTTCCAGACTTTACGAAACACGGAAACCGAAGACCATT
CATGTTGTTGCTCAGGTCGCAGACGTTTTGCAGCAGCAGTCGCTTCACGTTCGCTCGCGTATCGGTGATT
CATTCTGCTAACCAGTAAGGCAACCCCGCCAGCCTAGCCGGGTCCTCAACGACAGGAGCACGATCATGCT
AGTCATGCCCCGCGCCCACCGGAAGGAGCTGACTGGGTTGAAGGCTCTCAAGGGCATCGGTCGAGATCCC
GGTGCCTAATGAGTGAGCTAACTTACATTAATTGCGTTGCGCTCACTGCCCGCTTTCCAGTCGGGAAACC
TGTCGTGCCAGCTGCATTAATGAATCGGCCAACGCGCGGGGAGAGGCGGTTTGCGTATTGGGCGCCAGGG
TGGTTTTTCTTTTCACCAGTGAGACGGGCAACAGCTGATTGCCCTTCACCGCCTGGCCCTGAGAGAGTTG
CAGCAAGCGGTCCACGCTGGTTTGCCCCAGCAGGCGAAAATCCTGTTTGATGGTGGTTAACGGCGGGATA
TAACATGAGCTGTCTTCGGTATCGTCGTATCCCACTACCGAGATGTCCGCACCAACGCGCAGCCCGGACT
CGGTAATGGCGCGCATTGCGCCCAGCGCCATCTGATCGTTGGCAACCAGCATCGCAGTGGGAACGATGCC
CTCATTCAGCATTTGCATGGTTTGTTGAAAACCGGACATGGCACTCCAGTCGCCTTCCCGTTCCGCTATC
GGCTGAATTTGATTGCGAGTGAGATATTTATGCCAGCCAGCCAGACGCAGACGCGCCGAGACAGAACTTA
ATGGGCCCGCTAACAGCGCGATTTGCTGGTGACCCAATGCGACCAGATGCTCCACGCCCAGTCGCGTACC
GTCTTCATGGGAGAAAATAATACTGTTGATGGGTGTCTGGTCAGAGACATCAAGAAATAACGCCGGAACA
TTAGTGCAGGCAGCTTCCACAGCAATGGCATCCTGGTCATCCAGCGGATAGTTAATGATCAGCCCACTGA
CGCGTTGCGCGAGAAGATTGTGCACCGCCGCTTTACAGGCTTCGACGCCGCTTCGTTCTACCATCGACAC
CACCACGCTGGCACCCAGTTGATCGGCGCGAGATTTAATCGCCGCGACAATTTGCGACGGCGCGTGCAGG
GCCAGACTGGAGGTGGCAACGCCAATCAGCAACGACTGTTTGCCCGCCAGTTGTTGTGCCACGCGGTTGG
GAATGTAATTCAGCTCCGCCATCGCCGCTTCCACTTTTTCCCGCGTTTTCGCAGAAACGTGGCTGGCCTG
GTTCACCACGCGGGAAACGGTCTGATAAGAGACACCGGCATACTCTGCGACATCGTATAACGTTACTGGT
TTCACATTCACCACCCTGAATTGACTCTCTTCCGGGCGCTATCATGCCATACCGCGAAAGGTTTTGCGCC
ATTCGATGGTGTCCGGGATCTCGACGCTCTCCCTTATGCGACTCCTGCATTAGGAAGCAGCCCAGTAGTA
GGTTGAGGCCGTTGAGCACCGCCGCCGCAAGGAATGGTGCATGCAAGGAGATGGCGCCCAACAGTCCCCC
GGCCACGGGGCCTGCCACCATACCCACGCCGAAACAAGCGCTCATGAGCCCGAAGTGGCGAGCCCGATCT
TCCCCATCGGTGATGTCGGCGATATAGGCGCCAGCAACCGCACCTGTGGCGCCGGTGATGCCGGCCACGA
TGCGTCCGGCGTAGAGGATCGAGATCGATCTCGATCCCGCGAAA
